>Addgene plasmid #209756 | pCDH-V2-CD20-Puro | addgene full sequence | sequence record 414084 | Addgene NGS Result
ACGCGTGTAGTCTTATGCAATACTCTTGTAGTCTTGCAACATGGTAACGATGAGTTAGCAACATGCCTTA
CAAGGAGAGAAAAAGCACCGTGCATGCCGATTGGTGGAAGTAAGGTGGTACGATCGTGCCTTATTAGGAA
GGCAACAGACGGGTCTGACATGGATTGGACGAACCACTGAATTGCCGCATTGCAGAGATATTGTATTTAA
GTGCCTAGCTCGATACATAAACGGGTCTCTCTGGTTAGACCAGATCTGAGCCTGGGAGCTCTCTGGCTAA
CTAGGGAACCCACTGCTTAAGCCTCAATAAAGCTTGCCTTGAGTGCTTCAAGTAGTGTGTGCCCGTCTGT
TGTGTGACTCTGGTAACTAGAGATCCCTCAGACCCTTTTAGTCAGTGTGGAAAATCTCTAGCAGTGGCGC
CCGAACAGGGACTTGAAAGCGAAAGGGAAACCAGAGGAGCTCTCTCGACGCAGGACTCGGCTTGCTGAAG
CGCGCACGGCAAGAGGCGAGGGGCGGCGACTGGTGAGTACGCCAAAAATTTTGACTAGCGGAGGCTAGAA
GGAGAGAGATGGGTGCGAGAGCGTCAGTATTAAGCGGGGGAGAATTAGATCGCGATGGGAAAAAATTCGG
TTAAGGCCAGGGGGAAAGAAAAAATATAAATTAAAACATATAGTATGGGCAAGCAGGGAGCTAGAACGAT
TCGCAGTTAATCCTGGCCTGTTAGAAACATCAGAAGGCTGTAGACAAATACTGGGACAGCTACAACCATC
CCTTCAGACAGGATCAGAAGAACTTAGATCATTATATAATACAGTAGCAACCCTCTATTGTGTGCATCAA
AGGATAGAGATAAAAGACACCAAGGAAGCTTTAGACAAGATAGAGGAAGAGCAAAACAAAAGTAAGACCA
CCGCACAGCAAGCGGCCACTGATCTTCAGACCTGGAGGAGGAGATATGAGGGACAATTGGAGAAGTGAAT
TATATAAATATAAAGTAGTAAAAATTGAACCATTAGGAGTAGCACCCACCAAGGCAAAGAGAAGAGTGGT
GCAGAGAGAAAAAAGAGCAGTGGGAATAGGAGCTTTGTTCCTTGGGTTCTTGGGAGCAGCAGGAAGCACT
ATGGGCGCAGCGTCAATGACGCTGACGGTACAGGCCAGACAATTATTGTCTGGTATAGTGCAGCAGCAGA
ACAATTTGCTGAGGGCTATTGAGGCGCAACAGCATCTGTTGCAACTCACAGTCTGGGGCATCAAGCAGCT
CCAGGCAAGAATCCTGGCTGTGGAAAGATACCTAAAGGATCAACAGCTCCTGGGGATTTGGGGTTGCTCT
GGAAAACTCATTTGCACCACTGCTGTGCCTTGGAATGCTAGTTGGAGTAATAAATCTCTGGAACAGATTT
GGAATCACACGACCTGGATGGAGTGGGACAGAGAAATTAACAATTACACAAGCTTAATACACTCCTTAAT
TGAAGAATCGCAAAACCAGCAAGAAAAGAATGAACAAGAATTATTGGAATTAGATAAATGGGCAAGTTTG
TGGAATTGGTTTAACATAACAAATTGGCTGTGGTATATAAAATTATTCATAATGATAGTAGGAGGCTTGG
TAGGTTTAAGAATAGTTTTTGCTGTACTTTCTATAGTGAATAGAGTTAGGCAGGGATATTCACCATTATC
GTTTCAGACCCACCTCCCAACCCCGAGGGGACCCGACAGGCCCGAAGGAATAGAAGAAGAAGGTGGAGAG
AGAGACAGAGACAGATCCATTCGATTAGTGAACGGATCTCGACGGTATCGGTTAACTTTTAAAAGAAAAG
GGGGGATTGGGGGGTACAGTGCAGGGGAAAGAATAGTAGACATAATAGCAACAGACATACAAACTAAAGA
ATTACAAAAACAAATTACAAAATTCAAAATTTTATCGATACTAGTGGATCTGCGATCGCTCCGGTGCCCG
TCAGTGGGCAGAGCGCACATCGCCCACAGTCCCCGAGAAGTTGGGGGGAGGGGTCGGCAATTGAACGGGT
GCCTAGAGAAGGTGGCGCGGGGTAAACTGGGAAAGTGATGTCGTGTACTGGCTCCGCCTTTTTCCCGAGG
GTGGGGGAGAACCGTATATAAGTGCAGTAGTCGCCGTGAACGTTCTTTTTCGCAACGGGTTTGCCGCCAG
AACACAGCTGAAGCTTCGAGGGGCTCGCATCTCTCCTTCACGCGCCCGCCGCCCTACCTGAGGCCGCCAT
CCACGCCGGTTGAGTCGCGTTCTGCCGCCTCCCGCCTGTGGTGCCTCCTGAACTGCGTCCGCCGTCTAGG
TAAGTTTAAAGCTCAGGTCGAGACCGGGCCTTTGTCCGGCGCTCCCTTGGAGCCTACCTAGACTCAGCCG
GCTCTCCACGCTTTGCCTGACCCTGCTTGCTCAACTCTACGTCTTTGTTTCGTTTTCTGTTCTGCGCCGT
TACAGATCCAAGCTGTGACCGGCGCCTACTCTAGAGGTCTATCAGCGATTTCATCTTCAGGCCTGGACTA
CACCACTCACCCTCCCAGTGTGCTTGAGAAACAAACTGCACCCACTGAACTCCGCAGCTAGCATCCAAAT
CAGCCCTTGAGATTTGAGGCCTTGGAGACTCAGAACTCAGCAGTAGGCCTTGCCTCAGATCCAAGGTCAC
TCGGAAGAGGCCATGTCTACCCTCAATGACACTCATGGAGGAAATGCTGAGAGAAGCATTCAGATGCATG
ACACAAGGTAAGACTGCCAAAAATCTTGTTCTTGCTCTCCTCATTTTGTTATTTGTTTTATTTTTAGGAG
TTTTGAGAGCAAAATGACAACACCCAGAAATTCAGTAAATGGGACTTTCCCGGCAGAGCCAATGAAAGGC
CCTATTGCTATGCAATCTGGTCCAAAACCACTCTTCAGGAGGATGTCTTCACTGGTGGGCCCCACGCAAA
GCTTCTTCATGAGGGAATCTAAGACTTTGGGGGCTGTCCAGATTATGAATGGGCTCTTCCACATTGCCCT
GGGGGGTCTTCTGATGATCCCAGCAGGGATCTATGCACCCATCTGTGTGACTGTGTGGTACCCTCTCTGG
GGAGGCATTATGTATATTATTTCCGGATCACTCCTGGCAGCAACGGAGAAAAACTCCAGGAAGTGTTTGG
TCAAAGGAAAAATGATAATGAATTCATTGAGCCTCTTTGCTGCCATTTCTGGAATGATTCTTTCAATCAT
GGACATACTTAATATTAAAATTTCCCATTTTTTAAAAATGGAGAGTCTGAATTTTATTAGAGCTCACACA
CCATATATTAACATATACAACTGTGAACCAGCTAATCCCTCTGAGAAAAACTCCCCATCTACCCAATACT
GTTACAGCATACAATCTCTGTTCTTGGGCATTTTGTCAGTGATGCTGATCTTTGCCTTCTTCCAGGAACT
TGTAATAGCTGGCATCGTTGAGAATGAATGGAAAAGAACGTGCTCCAGACCCAAATCTAACATAGTTCTC
CTGTCAGCAGAAGAAAAAAAAGAACAGACTATTGAAATAAAAGAAGAAGTGGTTGGGCTAACTGAAACAT
CTTCCCAACCAAAGAATGAAGAAGACATTGAAATTATTCCAATCCAAGAAGAGGAAGAAGAAGAAACAGA
GACGAACTTTCCAGAACCTCCCCAAGATCAGGAATCCTCACCAATAGAAAATGACAGCTCTCCTTAAGGA
TCCCAGTGTGGTGGTACGGGAATTCCTGCAGGCCTCGAGGGCCGGCGCGCCGCGGCCGCTACGTAAATTC
CGCCCCCCCTAACGTTACTGGCCGAAGCCGCTTGGAATAAGGCCGGTGTGCGTTTGTCTATATGTTATTT
TCCACCATATTGCCGTCTTTTGGCAATGTGAGGGCCCGGAAACCTGGCCCTGTCTTCTTGACGAGCATTC
CTAGGGGTCTTTCCCCTCTCGCCAAAGGAATGCAAGGTCTGTTGAATGTCGTGAAGGAAGCAGTTCCTCT
GGAAGCTTCTTGAAGACAAACAACGTCTGTAGCGACCCTTTGCAGGCAGCGGAACCCCCCACCTGGCGAC
AGGTGCCTCTGCGGCCAAAAGCCACGTGTATAAGATACAACTGCAAAGGCGGCACAACCCCAGTGCCACG
TTGTGAGTTGGATAGTTGTGGAAAGAGTCAAATGGCTCTCCTCAAGCGTATTCAACAAGGGGCTGAAGGA
TGCCCAGAAGGTACCCCATTGTATGGGATCTGATCTGGGGCCTCGGTGCACATGCTTTACATGTGTTTAG
TCGAGGTTAAAAAAACGTCTAGGCCCCCCGAACCACGGGGACGTGGTTTTCCTTTGAAAAACACGATGAT
AATATGGCCACAACCATGACCGAGTACAAGCCCACGGTGCGCCTCGCCACCCGCGACGACGTCCCCAGGG
CCGTACGCACCCTCGCCGCCGCGTTCGCCGACTACCCCGCCACGCGCCACACCGTCGATCCGGACCGCCA
CATCGAGCGGGTCACCGAGCTGCAAGAACTCTTCCTCACGCGCGTCGGGCTCGACATCGGCAAGGTGTGG
GTCGCGGACGACGGCGCCGCGGTGGCGGTCTGGACCACGCCGGAGAGCGTCGAAGCGGGGGCGGTGTTCG
CCGAGATCGGCCCGCGCATGGCCGAGTTGAGCGGTTCCCGGCTGGCCGCGCAGCAACAGATGGAAGGCCT
CCTGGCGCCGCACCGGCCCAAGGAGCCCGCGTGGTTCCTGGCCACCGTCGGCGTCTCGCCCGACCACCAG
GGCAAGGGTCTGGGCAGCGCCGTCGTGCTCCCCGGAGTGGAGGCGGCCGAGCGCGCCGGGGTGCCCGCCT
TCCTGGAGACCTCCGCGCCCCGCAACCTCCCCTTCTACGAGCGGCTCGGCTTCACCGTCACCGCCGACGT
CGAGGTGCCCGAAGGACCGCGCACCTGGTGCATGACCCGCAAGCCCGGTGCCTGAATCTAGGTCGACAAT
CAACCTCTGGATTACAAAATTTGTGAAAGATTGACTGGTATTCTTAACTATGTTGCTCCTTTTACGCTAT
GTGGATACGCTGCTTTAATGCCTTTGTATCATGCTATTGCTTCCCGTATGGCTTTCATTTTCTCCTCCTT
GTATAAATCCTGGTTGCTGTCTCTTTATGAGGAGTTGTGGCCCGTTGTCAGGCAACGTGGCGTGGTGTGC
ACTGTGTTTGCTGACGCAACCCCCACTGGTTGGGGCATTGCCACCACCTGTCAGCTCCTTTCCGGGACTT
TCGCTTTCCCCCTCCCTATTGCCACGGCGGAACTCATCGCCGCCTGCCTTGCCCGCTGCTGGACAGGGGC
TCGGCTGTTGGGCACTGACAATTCCGTGGTGTTGTCGGGGAAATCATCGTCCTTTCCTTGGCTGCTCGCC
TGTGTTGCCACCTGGATTCTGCGCGGGACGTCCTTCTGCTACGTCCCTTCGGCCCTCAATCCAGCGGACC
TTCCTTCCCGCGGCCTGCTGCCGGCTCTGCGGCCTCTTCCGCGTCTTCGCCTTCGCCCTCAGACGAGTCG
GATCTCCCTTTGGGCCGCCTCCCCGCCTGGTACCTTTAAGACCAATGACTTACAAGGCAGCTGTAGATCT
TAGCCACTTTTTAAAAGAAAAGGGGGGACTGGAAGGGCTAATTCACTCCCAACGAAGATAAGATCTGCTT
TTTGCTTGTACTGGGTCTCTCTGGTTAGACCAGATCTGAGCCTGGGAGCTCTCTGGCTAACTAGGGAACC
CACTGCTTAAGCCTCAATAAAGCTTGCCTTGAGTGCTTCAAGTAGTGTGTGCCCGTCTGTTGTGTGACTC
TGGTAACTAGAGATCCCTCAGACCCTTTTAGTCAGTGTGGAAAATCTCTAGCAGTAGTAGTTCATGTCAT
CTTATTATTCAGTATTTATAACTTGCAAAGAAATGAATATCAGAGAGTGAGAGGAACTTGTTTATTGCAG
CTTATAATGGTTACAAATAAAGCAATAGCATCACAAATTTCACAAATAAAGCATTTTTTTCACTGCATTC
TAGTTGTGGTTTGTCCAAACTCATCAATGTATCTTATCATGTCTGGCTCTAGCTATCCCGCCCCTAACTC
CGCCCATCCCGCCCCTAACTCCGCCCAGTTCCGCCCATTCTCCGCCCCATGGCTGACTAATTTTTTTTAT
TTATGCAGAGGCCGAGGCCGCCTCGGCCTCTGAGCTATTCCAGAAGTAGTGAGGAGGCTTTTTTGGAGGC
CTAGACTTTTGCAGAGACCAAATTCGTAATCATGTCATAGCTGTTTCCTGTGTGAAATTGTTATCCGCTC
ACAATTCCACACAACATACGAGCCGGAAGCATAAAGTGTAAAGCCTGGGGTGCCTAATGAGTGAGCTAAC
TCACATTAATTGCGTTGCGCTCACTGCCCGCTTTCCAGTCGGGAAACCTGTCGTGCCAGCTGCATTAATG
AATCGGCCAACGCGCGGGGAGAGGCGGTTTGCGTATTGGGCGCTCTTCCGCTTCCTCGCTCACTGACTCG
CTGCGCTCGGTCGTTCGGCTGCGGCGAGCGGTATCAGCTCACTCAAAGGCGGTAATACGGTTATCCACAG
AATCAGGGGATAACGCAGGAAAGAACATGTGAGCAAAAGGCCAGCAAAAGGCCAGGAACCGTAAAAAGGC
CGCGTTGCTGGCGTTTTTCCATAGGCTCCGCCCCCCTGACGAGCATCACAAAAATCGACGCTCAAGTCAG
AGGTGGCGAAACCCGACAGGACTATAAAGATACCAGGCGTTTCCCCCTGGAAGCTCCCTCGTGCGCTCTC
CTGTTCCGACCCTGCCGCTTACCGGATACCTGTCCGCCTTTCTCCCTTCGGGAAGCGTGGCGCTTTCTCA
TAGCTCACGCTGTAGGTATCTCAGTTCGGTGTAGGTCGTTCGCTCCAAGCTGGGCTGTGTGCACGAACCC
CCCGTTCAGCCCGACCGCTGCGCCTTATCCGGTAACTATCGTCTTGAGTCCAACCCGGTAAGACACGACT
TATCGCCACTGGCAGCAGCCACTGGTAACAGGATTAGCAGAGCGAGGTATGTAGGCGGTGCTACAGAGTT
CTTGAAGTGGTGGCCTAACTACGGCTACACTAGAAGAACAGTATTTGGTATCTGCGCTCTGCTGAAGCCA
GTTACCTTCGGAAAAAGAGTTGGTAGCTCTTGATCCGGCAAACAAACCACCGCTGGTAGCGGTGGTTTTT
TTGTTTGCAAGCAGCAGATTACGCGCAGAAAAAAAGGATCTCAAGAAGATCCTTTGATCTTTTCTACGGG
GTCTGACGCTCAGTGGAACGAAAACTCACGTTAAGGGATTTTGGTCATGAGATTATCAAAAAGGATCTTC
ACCTAGATCCTTTTAAATTAAAAATGAAGTTTTAAATCAATCTAAAGTATATATGAGTAAACTTGGTCTG
ACAGTTACCAATGCTTAATCAGTGAGGCACCTATCTCAGCGATCTGTCTATTTCGTTCATCCATAGTTGC
CTGACTCCCCGTCGTGTAGATAACTACGATACGGGAGGGCTTACCATCTGGCCCCAGTGCTGCAATGATA
CCGCGAGACCCACGCTCACCGGCTCCAGATTTATCAGCAATAAACCAGCCAGCCGGAAGGGCCGAGCGCA
GAAGTGGTCCTGCAACTTTATCCGCCTCCATCCAGTCTATTAATTGTTGCCGGGAAGCTAGAGTAAGTAG
TTCGCCAGTTAATAGTTTGCGCAACGTTGTTGCCATTGCTACAGGCATCGTGGTGTCACGCTCGTCGTTT
GGTATGGCTTCATTCAGCTCCGGTTCCCAACGATCAAGGCGAGTTACATGATCCCCCATGTTGTGCAAAA
AAGCGGTTAGCTCCTTCGGTCCTCCGATCGTTGTCAGAAGTAAGTTGGCCGCAGTGTTATCACTCATGGT
TATGGCAGCACTGCATAATTCTCTTACTGTCATGCCATCCGTAAGATGCTTTTCTGTGACTGGTGAGTAC
TCAACCAAGTCATTCTGAGAATAGTGTATGCGGCGACCGAGTTGCTCTTGCCCGGCGTCAATACGGGATA
ATACCGCGCCACATAGCAGAACTTTAAAAGTGCTCATCATTGGAAAACGTTCTTCGGGGCGAAAACTCTC
AAGGATCTTACCGCTGTTGAGATCCAGTTCGATGTAACCCACTCGTGCACCCAACTGATCTTCAGCATCT
TTTACTTTCACCAGCGTTTCTGGGTGAGCAAAAACAGGAAGGCAAAATGCCGCAAAAAAGGGAATAAGGG
CGACACGGAAATGTTGAATACTCATACTCTTCCTTTTTCAATATTATTGAAGCATTTATCAGGGTTATTG
TCTCATGAGCGGATACATATTTGAATGTATTTAGAAAAATAAACAAATAGGGGTTCCGCGCACATTTCCC
CGAAAAGTGCCACCTGACGTCTAAGAAACCATTATTATCATGACATTAACCTATAAAAATAGGCGTATCA
CGAGGCCCTTTCGTCTCGCGCGTTTCGGTGATGACGGTGAAAACCTCTGACACATGCAGCTCCCGGAGAC
GGTCACAGCTTGTCTGTAAGCGGATGCCGGGAGCAGACAAGCCCGTCAGGGCGCGTCAGCGGGTGTTGGC
GGGTGTCGGGGCTGGCTTAACTATGCGGCATCAGAGCAGATTGTACTGAGAGTGCACCATATGCGGTGTG
AAATACCGCACAGATGCGTAAGGAGAAAATACCGCATCAGGCGCCATTCGCCATTCAGGCTGCGCAACTG
TTGGGAAGGGCGATCGGTGCGGGCCTCTTCGCTATTACGCCAGCTGGCGAAAGGGGGATGTGCTGCAAGG
CGATTAAGTCGGGTAACGCCAGGGTTTTCCCAGTCACGACGTTGTAAAACGACGGCCAGTGCCAAGCTG
Features (pLannotate 1.2.2; 27 found; start..end, strand, type, name):
      6..232     +  promoter       RSV promoter: Rous sarcoma virus enhancer/promoter
    233..413     +  LTR            5' LTR (truncated): truncated 5' long terminal repeat (LTR) from HIV-1
    460..585     +  misc_feature   HIV-1 Ψ: packaging signal of human immunodeficiency virus type 1
    569..907     +  CDS            HIV-1 gag (fragment): gag protein from human immunodeficiency virus 1; gag
   1078..1311    +  misc_feature   RRE: The Rev response element (RRE) of HIV-1 allows for Rev-dependent mRNA export from the nucleus to the cytoplasm.
   1688..1788    +  CDS            Rev (fragment): human immunodeficiency virus 1 (HIV-1) Rev protein; rev; enhances nuclear export of unspliced and incompletely spliced viral mRNAs
   1807..1923    +  misc_feature   cPPT/CTS: central polypurine tract and central termination sequence of HIV-1
   1966..2177    +  promoter       EF-1α core promoter: core promoter for human elongation factor EF-1α
   2190..2458    +  LTR            5' LTR (truncated): truncated 5' long terminal repeat (LTR) from human T-cell leukemia virus (HTLV) type 1
   2814..3704    +  CDS            MS4A1: CD20_HUMAN - Also known as CD20. Experimental evidence at protein level: Swiss-Prot protein existence level 1. B-lymphocyte-specific membrane protein that plays a role in the regulation of cellular calcium influx necessary for the development, differentiation, and activation of B-lymphocytes (PubMed:3925015, PubMed:7684739, PubMed:12920111). Functions as a store-operated calcium (SOC) channel component promoting calcium influx after activation by the B-cell receptor/BCR (PubMed:7684739, PubMed:12920111, PubMed:18474602). From Homo sapiens (Human).
   3783..4355    +  misc_feature   IRES2: internal ribosome entry site (IRES) of the encephalomyocarditis virus (EMCV)
   4356..4955    +  CDS            PuroR: puromycin N-acetyltransferase; pac from Streptomyces alboniger; confers resistance to puromycin
   4968..5556    +  misc_feature   WPRE: woodchuck hepatitis virus posttranscriptional regulatory element
   5551..5658    +  CDS            nef (fragment): NEF_SIVS4 - Experimental evidence at protein level: Swiss-Prot protein existence level 1. Interferes with TCR signaling from the cell membrane. Interacts with CD247/TCRZ (TCR zeta chain) and exert potent down- regulation of cell surface TCR/CD3 complexes. From Simian immunodeficiency virus (isolate F236/smH4) (SIV-sm) (Simian immunodeficiency virus sooty mangabey monkey).
   5683..5863    +  LTR            5' LTR (truncated): truncated 5' long terminal repeat (LTR) from HIV-1
   5935..6056    +  polyA_signal   SV40 poly(A) signal: SV40 polyadenylation signal
   6096..6231    +  rep_origin     SV40 ori: SV40 origin of replication
   6288..6304    -  protein_bind   lac operator: The lac repressor binds to the lac operator to inhibit transcription in E. coli. This inhibition can be relieved by adding lactose or isopropyl-β-D-thiogalactopyranoside (IPTG). lac repressor encoded by lacI
   6312..6342    -  promoter       lac promoter: promoter for the E. coli lac operon
   6357..6378    -  protein_bind   CAP binding site: CAP binding activates transcription in the presence of cAMP. E. coli catabolite activator protein
   6391..6483    -  CDS            lacI (fragment): lac repressor; lacI; The lac repressor binds to the lac operator to inhibit transcription in E. coli. This inhibition can be relieved by adding lactose or isopropyl-β-D-thiogalactopyranoside (IPTG).
   6666..7254    -  rep_origin     ori: high-copy-number ColE1/pMB1/pBR322/pUC origin of replication
   7425..8285    -  CDS            AmpR: β-lactamase; bla; confers resistance to ampicillin, carbenicillin, and related antibiotics
   8286..8390    -  promoter       AmpR promoter: bla
   8485..8520    +  CDS            rop (fragment): Rop protein, which maintains plasmids at low copy number; rop
   8622..8721    +  misc_feature   bom (fragment): basis of mobility region from pBR322
   8727..8881    -  CDS            lacZα (fragment): LacZα fragment of β-galactosidase; lacZ fragment
