[The description below was written by a language model from this plasmid's Addgene catalogue record and pLannotate feature annotations shown in this document.]
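Description:
pCDH-V2-CD20-Puro is a third-generation-style HIV-1 lentiviral transfer plasmid built on the pCDH-CMV-MCS backbone and designed to deliver human CD20 (MS4A1) into mammalian cells. It is propagated in E. coli through a high-copy ColE1/pUC-type origin with ampicillin selection (AmpR). Remnants of lac regulatory elements, lacZα, rop and bom in the backbone appear to be cloning-vector leftovers. For virus production, an RSV promoter fused to a truncated 5' LTR drives transcription of the viral genome. That genome carries the Ψ packaging signal with a gag fragment, the RRE for Rev-dependent nuclear export, and the cPPT/CTS. A truncated 3' LTR closes the genome and is followed by an SV40 poly(A) signal and SV40 origin.

Although the backbone name refers to CMV, the annotated sequence shows no CMV promoter. The internal promoter detected upstream of the insert is an EF-1α core promoter joined to an HTLV-1 LTR segment, a common composite arrangement. The insert is described as the 5' UTR plus coding sequence of the variant 2 MS4A1 mRNA isoform. In the feature table, the unannotated stretch between the promoter and the MS4A1 CDS is consistent with that UTR, though it is not labelled as such. Downstream, an EMCV IRES links puromycin N-acetyltransferase to the same transcript, so puromycin-resistant transduced cells should also express the CD20 message. A WPRE follows to enhance transcript expression. Keeping the native isoform-specific 5' UTR allows its effect on CD20 translation to be tested. This fits the associated work on how alternative 5' UTR splicing limits CD20 protein output and contributes to resistance to CD20-directed immunotherapies.
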