Addgene plasmid #209756: pCDH-V2-CD20-Puro
Purpose: Lentiviral transfer plasmid to express the 5'-UTR and CDS of the human CD20 gene, MS4A1. Specifically, the variant 2 mRNA isoform.
Depositing lab: Andrei Thomas-Tikhonenko. Depositing organization: Children's Hospital of Philadelphia. Publication: Alternative splicing of its 5' UTR limits CD20 mRNA translation and enables resistance to CD20-directed immunotherapies. Ang Z, Paruzzo L, Hayer KE, Schmidt C, Torres-Diz M, Xu F, Zankharia U, Zhang Y, Soldan SS, Zheng S, Falkenstein CD, Loftus JP, Yang SY, Asnani M, King Sainos P, Pillai V, Chong ER, Li M, Tasian SK, Barash Y, Lieberman PM, Ruella M, Schuster SJ, Thomas-Tikhonenko A. Blood. 2023 Sep 8:blood.2023020400. doi: 10.1182/blood.2023020400. PubMed 37683180.
Backbone
  Vector backbone: pCDH-CMV-MCS
  Backbone manufacturer: Systembio
  Backbone size w/o insert (bp): 7133
  Vector type: Lentiviral
  Selectable markers: Puromycin
Growth in bacteria
  Bacterial resistance: Ampicillin, 100 μg/mL
  Growth temperature: 30°C
  Growth strain: NEB Stable
  Copy number: High Copy
Gene/Insert
  Gene/Insert name: MS4A1
  Species: H. sapiens (human)
  Entrez Gene: MS4A1 (a.k.a. B1, Bp35, CD20, CVID5, FMC7, LEU-16, S7)
  Cloning method: Gibson Cloning
Terms and licenses: Academic/Nonprofit Terms; Industry Terms: Not Available to Industry
How to cite: pCDH-V2-CD20-Puro was a gift from Andrei Thomas-Tikhonenko (Addgene plasmid # 209756 ; http://n2t.net/addgene:209756 ; RRID:Addgene_209756)
